Addgene plasmid #203989: pMRMTK-clo19
Purpose: Cloning plasmid containing the Ppu ES3 insert with a chloramphenicol resistance marker
Depositing lab: Nathan Crook. Depositing organization: North Carolina State University. Publication: Engineering the Maize Root Microbiome: A Rapid MoClo Toolkit and Identification of Potential Bacterial Chassis for Studying Plant-Microbe Interactions. van Schaik J, Li Z, Cheadle J, Crook N. ACS Synth Biol. 2023 Oct 20;12(10):3030-3040. doi: 10.1021/acssynbio.3c00371. Epub 2023 Sep 15. PubMed 37712562.
Backbone
  Vector backbone: R6Kγ origin of replication, oriT & chloramphenicol resistance gene
  Backbone size w/o insert (bp): 1607
  Total vector size (bp): 2191
  Vector type: Plant Expression
Growth in bacteria
  Bacterial resistance: Chloramphenicol, 25 μg/mL
  Growth temperature: 37°C
  Growth strain: Pir1
  Copy number: Low Copy
Gene/Insert
  Gene/Insert name: Ppu ES3
  Insert size (bp): 584
  Promoter: Ppu ES3
  Cloning method: Restriction Enzyme; 5′ cloning site BsaI (not destroyed); 3′ cloning site BsaI (not destroyed)
  Sequencing primers: 5′ gtaacgcactgagaagcccttagag; 3′ CCTGCCACTCATCGCAGTACTG
Terms and licenses: Academic/Nonprofit Terms; Industry Terms: Not Available to Industry
Depositor comments: Please visit https://www.biorxiv.org/content/10.1101/2023.06.05.543168v1 for bioRxiv preprint.
How to cite: pMRMTK-clo19 was a gift from Nathan Crook (Addgene plasmid # 203989 ; http://n2t.net/addgene:203989 ; RRID:Addgene_203989)
