[The description below was written by a language model from this plasmid's Addgene catalogue record and pLannotate feature annotations shown in this document.]
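Description:
pMRMTK-clo19 is a small (about 2.2 kb) cloning-level part plasmid from a modular cloning (MoClo) toolkit built for engineering bacteria of the maize root microbiome. Its minimal backbone of roughly 1.6 kb consists of an R6Kγ origin of replication, an incP origin of transfer with a short adjacent traJ fragment, and a chloramphenicol acetyltransferase gene driven by its native cat promoter. Because the R6Kγ origin fires only when the pi initiator protein is supplied in trans, the plasmid is maintained in pir-expressing E. coli such as Pir1, where it is recorded as low copy and selected with chloramphenicol. It cannot replicate in hosts lacking pi. The oriT allows mobilisation by conjugation when transfer functions are provided by a donor strain. A T7Te early transcription terminator sits next to the marker, spanning the numbering origin of the sequence.

The payload is a 584 bp insert called Ppu ES3, flanked by BsaI sites that are retained, so the part can be released and assembled into higher-level constructs by Golden Gate cloning. The record does not spell out what Ppu ES3 stands for, and it repeats the insert name in the promoter field without naming a distinct promoter. Automated annotation matches most of the insert region to a fragment of miaA, the tRNA dimethylallyltransferase gene, based on similarity to the Pseudomonas aeruginosa protein. This indicates that the part is a piece of Pseudomonas-type genomic sequence rather than an expression cassette. Combined with a backbone that is non-replicative outside pir hosts, such a fragment could plausibly serve as chromosomal homology, but that role is an inference, not something the record states. Although catalogued under plant expression, no plant regulatory elements are annotated, and the construct is best viewed as a bacterial toolkit part.
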