Features (pLannotate 1.2.2; 7 found; start..end, strand, type, name):
     46..705     -  CDS            CmR: chloramphenicol acetyltransferase; cat; confers resistance to chloramphenicol
    706..808     -  promoter       cat promoter: promoter of the E. coli cat gene encoding chloramphenicol acetyltransferase
    968..1077    +  oriT           oriT: incP origin of transfer
   1110..1155    +  CDS            traJ (fragment): oriT-recognizing protein; traJ
   1192..1580    +  rep_origin     R6K γ ori: γ replication origin from E. coli plasmid R6K; requires the R6K initiator protein pi for replication
   1595..2074    +  CDS            miaA (fragment): MIAA_PSEAE - Experimental evidence at protein level: Swiss-Prot protein existence level 1. Catalyzes the transfer of a dimethylallyl group onto the adenine at position 37 in tRNAs that read codons beginning with uridine, leading to the formation of N6-(dimethylallyl)adenosine (i(6)A). From Pseudomonas aeruginosa (strain ATCC 15692 / DSM 22644 / CIP 104116 / JCM 14847 / LMG 12228 / 1C / PRS 101 / PAO1).
   2190..25      +  terminator     T7Te terminator (across the origin): phage T7 early transcription terminator
>Addgene plasmid #203989 | pMRMTK-clo19 | addgene full sequence | sequence record 405079 | Addgene NGS Result
TCACCTTCGGGTGGGCCTTTCTGCGTTTATACCTAGGAGTCAAAATTACTCCCCGCCCTGCCACTCATCG
CAGTACTGTTGTAATTCATTAAGCATTCTACCGACATGGAAGCCATCACAAACGGCATGATGAACCTGAA
TCGCCAGCGGCATCAGCACCTTGTCGCCTTGCGTATAATATTTGCCCATGGTGAAAACGGGGGCGAAGAA
GTTGTCCATATTGGCCACGTTTAAATCAAAACTGGTGAAACTCACCCAGGGATTGGCTGAGACGAAAAAC
ATATTCTCAATAAACCCTTTAGGGAAATAGGCCAGGTTTTCACCGTAACACGCCACATCTTGCGAATATA
TGTGTAGAAACTGCCGGAAATCGTCGTGGTATTCACTCCAGAGCGATGAAAACGTTTCAGTTTGCTCATG
GAAAACGGTGTAACAAGGGTGAACACTATCCCATATCACCAGCTCACCGTCTTTCATTGCCATACGGAAT
TCCGGATGAGCATTCATCAGGCGGGCAAGAATGTGAATAAAGGCCGGATAAAACTTGTGCTTATTTTTCT
TTACGGTCTTTAAAAAGGCCGTAATATCCAGCTGAACGGTCTGGTTATAGGTACATTGAGCAACTGACTG
AAATGCCTCAAAATGTTCTTTACGATGCCATTGGGATATATCAACGGTGGTATATCCAGTGATTTTTTTC
TCCATTTTAGCTTCCTTAGCTCCTGAAAATCTCGATAACTCAAAAAATACGCCCGGTAGTGATCTTATTT
CATTATGGTGAAAGTTGGAACCTCTTACGTGCCGATCAGTCAATTCGAGGGGGATCAATTCCGTTTTCCG
CTGCATAACCCTGCTTCGGGGTCATTATAGCGATTTTTTCGGTATATCCATCCTTTTTCGCACGATATAC
AGGATTTTGCCAAAGGGTTCGTGTAGACTTTCCTTGGTGTATCCAACGGCGTCAGCCGGGCAGGATAGGT
GAAGTAGGCCCACCCGCGAGCGGGTGTTCCTTCTTCACTGTCCCTTATTCGCACCTGGCGGTGCTCAACG
GGAATCCTGCTCTGCGAGGCTGGCCGGCTACCGCCGGCGTAACAGATGAGGGCAAGCGGATGGCTGATGA
AACCAAGCCAACCAGGAAGGGCAGCCCACCTATCACGGAATTGATCCGGCCACGATGCGTCCGGCGTAGA
GGATCTGAAGATCAGCAGTTCAACCTGTTGATAGTACGTACTAAGCTCTCATGTTTCACGTACTAAGCTC
TCATGTTTAACGTACTAAGCTCTCATGTTTAACGAACTAAACCCTCATGGCTAACGTACTAAGCTCTCAT
GGCTAACGTACTAAGCTCTCATGTTTCACGTACTAAGCTCTCATGTTTGAACAATAAAATTAATATAAAT
CAGCAACTTAAATAGCCTCTAAGGTTTTAAGTTTTATAAGAAAAAAAAGAATATATAAGGCTTTTAAAGC
TTTTAAGGTTTAACGGTTGTGGACAACAAGCCAGGGATGTAACGCACTGAGAAGCCCTTAGAGCCTCTCA
AAGCAATTTTGAGTGACACAGGAACACTTAACGGCTGACATGGGGGTCTCGGAGATCAGGGCGCTGGAGG
TGTATCGGGTGAGTGGCGAGAGCATGACGGCTCATCGCCAGCGTCAATTCGCGGAAAGTAGCGGCGCAGA
CGCAGGCGCGGGCGGGCATTTGCCCTATACTGTCGCGAGTTTGGCAATTGCGCCTGCGGATCGTCACATT
TTGCATCAGCGAATTGCGCTACGATTTTCGCAGATGCTGGAACAGGGCTTCGTCGACGAGGTCCGATCGC
TGCGAGCCAGAAGTGACTTGCACGCCGGGCTGCCGTCTATACGGGCAGTGGGGTATCGGCAGGTCTGGGA
CTACCTCGACGGCAAGCTGACTGAGAATGAGATGCGAGAACGCGGTATCATTGCCACTCGACAGCTAGCC
AAGCGGCAGTTCACCTGGTTGCGTGGCTGGCCTGATGTGCATTGGCTCGACAGCCTGGCCTGCGACAATC
TGTCCCGCACCTTGAAATACCTTGGGGCCGTCTCCATATTGAGCTGAGTCCCTGCTGATAGCCGTCTATT
CTTGCGAAGGGGCGGCCTGACTTATCAATTTTTCTGATTTTCTATTATTTATCCTTACAGGAGTGCGGCA
TATTACGAGACCTCACACTGGC
